Addgene plasmid #112721: pET28a_6HT-TBP6.7(P46A)
Purpose: This mutation (P46A) marks the first residue within the evolved region of U1A.
Depositing lab: Joseph Wedekind. Depositing organization: University of Rochester Medical Center. Publication: Structure of HIV TAR in complex with a Lab-Evolved RRM provides insight into duplex RNA recognition and synthesis of a constrained peptide that impairs transcription. Belashov IA, Crawford DW, Cavender CE, Dai P, Beardslee PC, Mathews DH, Pentelute BL, McNaughton BR, Wedekind JE. Nucleic Acids Res. 2018 Jul 27;46(13):6401-6415. doi: 10.1093/nar/gky529. PubMed 29961805.
Backbone
  Vector backbone: pET28a(+)
  Backbone size w/o insert (bp): 5277
  Vector type: Bacterial Expression
Growth in bacteria
  Bacterial resistance: Kanamycin, 50 μg/mL
  Growth temperature: 37°C
  Growth strain: DH5alpha
  Copy number: High Copy
Gene/Insert
  Gene/Insert name: 6His-TEV-TBP6.7(P46A)
  Insert size (bp): 359
  Mutation: P46A
  Promoter: T7
  Tag / fusion protein: 6His-TEV (N terminal on insert)
  Cloning method: Restriction Enzyme; 5′ cloning site NcoI (not destroyed); 3′ cloning site BamHI (not destroyed)
  Sequencing primers: 5′ T7 promoter; 3′ T7 terminator
Terms and licenses: Academic/Nonprofit Terms; Industry Terms: Not Available to Industry
How to cite: pET28a_6HT-TBP6.7(P46A) was a gift from Joseph Wedekind (Addgene plasmid # 112721 ; http://n2t.net/addgene:112721 ; RRID:Addgene_112721)
