[The description below was written by a language model from this plasmid's Addgene catalogue record and pLannotate feature annotations shown in this document.]
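Description:
pET28a_6HT-TBP6.7(P46A) is a bacterial expression plasmid built on pET28a(+), carrying a roughly 360 bp insert cloned between the NcoI and BamHI sites. It is selected with kanamycin through the aph(3')-Ia gene and replicates from a ColE1/pMB1-type origin. The backbone also contains the bom region and the rop gene, although the catalogue lists the plasmid as high copy. An f1 origin is present as well. Short tetracycline-resistance and AmpR-promoter fragments in the annotation appear to be backbone remnants rather than functional elements.

The expression cassette follows the standard pET arrangement. A T7 promoter is followed directly by a lac operator and the T7 gene 10 ribosome binding site, with a T7 terminator downstream and a plasmid-borne lacI gene supplying repressor. Transcription therefore depends on T7 RNA polymerase from the host and is inducible with IPTG. The open reading frame encodes an N-terminal 6xHis tag and a TEV protease cleavage site fused to TBP6.7. The deposit's purpose note and associated publication title indicate that TBP6.7 is a laboratory-evolved RNA recognition motif derived from U1A that binds HIV TAR RNA. The automated annotation labels this region as a fragment of the Drosophila U1A homologue snf, which most likely reflects sequence similarity rather than the true source. The short "SET1" hit after the insert is probably residual vector sequence.

This variant carries P46A, which changes the first residue of the evolved region of the protein. It is therefore suited to producing purified mutant protein, with a removable tag, for testing that position's contribution to RNA recognition. The depositor and sequencing-derived records differ by only a few nucleotides and share the same feature layout.
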