Features (pLannotate 1.2.2; 19 found; start..end, strand, type, name):
     12..467     +  rep_origin     f1 ori (sequence partly withheld): f1 bacteriophage origin of replication; arrow indicates direction of (+) strand synthesis
    494..551     +  promoter       AmpR promoter (fragment): bla
    560..1375    -  CDS            KanR: aminoglycoside phosphotransferase; aph(3')-Ia; confers resistance to kanamycin in bacteria or G418 (Geneticin®) in eukaryotes
   1497..2085    +  rep_origin     ori: high-copy-number ColE1/pMB1/pBR322/pUC origin of replication
   2271..2413    -  misc_feature   bom: basis of mobility region from pBR322
   2515..2706    -  CDS            rop: Rop protein, which maintains plasmids at low copy number; rop
   2723..3103    +  CDS            YPB1_ECOLX: Protein predicted: Swiss-Prot protein existence level 4. From Escherichia coli.
   3175..3466    -  CDS            TcR (fragment): tetracycline efflux protein; tet; confers resistance to tetracycline
   3481..3502    -  protein_bind   CAP binding site: CAP binding activates transcription in the presence of cAMP. E. coli catabolite activator protein
   3515..4597    -  CDS            lacI: lac repressor; lacI; The lac repressor binds to the lac operator to inhibit transcription in E. coli. This inhibition can be relieved by adding lactose or isopropyl-β-D-thiogalactopyranoside (IPTG).
   4598..4675    -  promoter       lacI promoter: lacI
   4683..4962    -  CDS            TcR (fragment): tetracycline efflux protein; tet; confers resistance to tetracycline
   4984..5002    +  promoter       T7 promoter: promoter for bacteriophage T7 RNA polymerase
   5003..5027    +  protein_bind   lac operator: The lac repressor binds to the lac operator to inhibit transcription in E. coli. This inhibition can be relieved by adding lactose or isopropyl-β-D-thiogalactopyranoside (IPTG). lac repressor encoded by lacI
   5042..5064    +  RBS            RBS: efficient ribosome binding site from bacteriophage T7 gene 10 (Olins and Rangwala, 1989)
   5083..5099    +  CDS            capTEV™ (fragment): composite tag for in vivo biotinylation, TEV protease cleavage, and 6xHis tagging
   5146..5496    +  CDS            snf (fragment): SNRPA_DROME - Also known as D25, fs(1)1621, liz. Experimental evidence at protein level: Swiss-Prot protein existence level 1. Binds stem loop II of U1 snRNA. It is the first snRNP to interact with pre-mRNA. This interaction is required for the subsequent binding of U2 snRNP and the U4/U6/U5 tri-snRNP (By similarity). Plays a role in regulating sex-lethal splicing. From Drosophila melanogaster (Fruit fly).
   5507..5556    +  CDS            SET1 (fragment): solubility-enhancement tag derived from T7 phage gene 10B
   5564..5611    +  terminator     T7 terminator: transcription terminator for bacteriophage T7 RNA polymerase
>Addgene plasmid #112721 | pET28a_6HT-TBP6.7(P46A) | depositor full sequence | sequence record 212424 | Full Sequence
TGGCGAATGGG
[124 nt withheld, positions 12-135]
C
[91 nt withheld, positions 137-227]
A
[49 nt withheld, positions 229-277]
CCTTTGACGTTGGAGTCCACGTTCTTT
[37 nt withheld, positions 305-341]
ACCCTATCTCGGTCTATTCTTTTGATTTATAAGGGATTTTGCCGATTTCGGCCTATTGGTTAAAAAATGA
GCTGATTTAACAAAAATTTAACGCGAATTTTAACAAAATATTAACGTTTACAATTTCAGGTGGCACTTTT
CGGGGAAATGTGCGCGGAACCCCTATTTGTTTATTTTTCTAAATACATTCAAATATGTATCCGCTCATGA
ATTAATTCTTAGAAAAACTCATCGAGCATCAAATGAAACTGCAATTTATTCATATCAGGATTATCAATAC
CATATTTTTGAAAAAGCCGTTTCTGTAATGAAGGAGAAAACTCACCGAGGCAGTTCCATAGGATGGCAAG
ATCCTGGTATCGGTCTGCGATTCCGACTCGTCCAACATCAATACAACCTATTAATTTCCCCTCGTCAAAA
ATAAGGTTATCAAGTGAGAAATCACCATGAGTGACGACTGAATCCGGTGAGAATGGCAAAAGTTTATGCA
TTTCTTTCCAGACTTGTTCAACAGGCCAGCCATTACGCTCGTCATCAAAATCACTCGCATCAACCAAACC
GTTATTCATTCGTGATTGCGCCTGAGCGAGACGAAATACGCGATCGCTGTTAAAAGGACAATTACAAACA
GGAATCGAATGCAACCGGCGCAGGAACACTGCCAGCGCATCAACAATATTTTCACCTGAATCAGGATATT
CTTCTAATACCTGGAATGCTGTTTTCCCGGGGATCGCAGTGGTGAGTAACCATGCATCATCAGGAGTACG
GATAAAATGCTTGATGGTCGGAAGAGGCATAAATTCCGTCAGCCAGTTTAGTCTGACCATCTCATCTGTA
ACATCATTGGCAACGCTACCTTTGCCATGTTTCAGAAACAACTCTGGCGCATCGGGCTTCCCATACAATC
GATAGATTGTCGCACCTGATTGCCCGACATTATCGCGAGCCCATTTATACCCATATAAATCAGCATCCAT
GTTGGAATTTAATCGCGGCCTAGAGCAAGACGTTTCCCGTTGAATATGGCTCATAACACCCCTTGTATTA
CTGTTTATGTAAGCAGACAGTTTTATTGTTCATGACCAAAATCCCTTAACGTGAGTTTTCGTTCCACTGA
GCGTCAGACCCCGTAGAAAAGATCAAAGGATCTTCTTGAGATCCTTTTTTTCTGCGCGTAATCTGCTGCT
TGCAAACAAAAAAACCACCGCTACCAGCGGTGGTTTGTTTGCCGGATCAAGAGCTACCAACTCTTTTTCC
GAAGGTAACTGGCTTCAGCAGAGCGCAGATACCAAATACTGTCCTTCTAGTGTAGCCGTAGTTAGGCCAC
CACTTCAAGAACTCTGTAGCACCGCCTACATACCTCGCTCTGCTAATCCTGTTACCAGTGGCTGCTGCCA
GTGGCGATAAGTCGTGTCTTACCGGGTTGGACTCAAGACGATAGTTACCGGATAAGGCGCAGCGGTCGGG
CTGAACGGGGGGTTCGTGCACACAGCCCAGCTTGGAGCGAACGACCTACACCGAACTGAGATACCTACAG
CGTGAGCTATGAGAAAGCGCCACGCTTCCCGAAGGGAGAAAGGCGGACAGGTATCCGGTAAGCGGCAGGG
TCGGAACAGGAGAGCGCACGAGGGAGCTTCCAGGGGGAAACGCCTGGTATCTTTATAGTCCTGTCGGGTT
TCGCCACCTCTGACTTGAGCGTCGATTTTTGTGATGCTCGTCAGGGGGGCGGAGCCTATGGAAAAACGCC
AGCAACGCGGCCTTTTTACGGTTCCTGGCCTTTTGCTGGCCTTTTGCTCACATGTTCTTTCCTGCGTTAT
CCCCTGATTCTGTGGATAACCGTATTACCGCCTTTGAGTGAGCTGATACCGCTCGCCGCAGCCGAACGAC
CGAGCGCAGCGAGTCAGTGAGCGAGGAAGCGGAAGAGCGCCTGATGCGGTATTTTCTCCTTACGCATCTG
TGCGGTATTTCACACCGCATATATGGTGCACTCTCAGTACAATCTGCTCTGATGCCGCATAGTTAAGCCA
GTATACACTCCGCTATCGCTACGTGACTGGGTCATGGCTGCGCCCCGACACCCGCCAACACCCGCTGACG
CGCCCTGACGGGCTTGTCTGCTCCCGGCATCCGCTTACAGACAAGCTGTGACCGTCTCCGGGAGCTGCAT
GTGTCAGAGGTTTTCACCGTCATCACCGAAACGCGCGAGGCAGCTGCGGTAAAGCTCATCAGCGTGGTCG
TGAAGCGATTCACAGATGTCTGCCTGTTCATCCGCGTCCAGCTCGTTGAGTTTCTCCAGAAGCGTTAATG
TCTGGCTTCTGATAAAGCGGGCCATGTTAAGGGCGGTTTTTTCCTGTTTGGTCACTGATGCCTCCGTGTA
AGGGGGATTTCTGTTCATGGGGGTAATGATACCGATGAAACGAGAGAGGATGCTCACGATACGGGTTACT
GATGATGAACATGCCCGGTTACTGGAACGTTGTGAGGGTAAACAACTGGCGGTATGGATGCGGCGGGACC
AGAGAAAAATCACTCAGGGTCAATGCCAGCGCTTCGTTAATACAGATGTAGGTGTTCCACAGGGTAGCCA
GCAGCATCCTGCGATGCAGATCCGGAACATAATGGTGCAGGGCGCTGACTTCCGCGTTTCCAGACTTTAC
GAAACACGGAAACCGAAGACCATTCATGTTGTTGCTCAGGTCGCAGACGTTTTGCAGCAGCAGTCGCTTC
ACGTTCGCTCGCGTATCGGTGATTCATTCTGCTAACCAGTAAGGCAACCCCGCCAGCCTAGCCGGGTCCT
CAACGACAGGAGCACGATCATGCGCACCCGTGGGGCCGCCATGCCGGCGATAATGGCCTGCTTCTCGCCG
AAACGTTTGGTGGCGGGACCAGTGACGAAGGCTTGAGCGAGGGCGTGCAAGATTCCGAATACCGCAAGCG
ACAGGCCGATCATCGTCGCGCTCCAGCGAAAGCGGTCCTCGCCGAAAATGACCCAGAGCGCTGCCGGCAC
CTGTCCTACGAGTTGCATGATAAAGAAGACAGTCATAAGTGCGGCGACGATAGTCATGCCCCGCGCCCAC
CGGAAGGAGCTGACTGGGTTGAAGGCTCTCAAGGGCATCGGTCGAGATCCCGGTGCCTAATGAGTGAGCT
AACTTACATTAATTGCGTTGCGCTCACTGCCCGCTTTCCAGTCGGGAAACCTGTCGTGCCAGCTGCATTA
ATGAATCGGCCAACGCGCGGGGAGAGGCGGTTTGCGTATTGGGCGCCAGGGTGGTTTTTCTTTTCACCAG
TGAGACGGGCAACAGCTGATTGCCCTTCACCGCCTGGCCCTGAGAGAGTTGCAGCAAGCGGTCCACGCTG
GTTTGCCCCAGCAGGCGAAAATCCTGTTTGATGGTGGTTAACGGCGGGATATAACATGAGCTGTCTTCGG
TATCGTCGTATCCCACTACCGAGATATCCGCACCAACGCGCAGCCCGGACTCGGTAATGGCGCGCATTGC
GCCCAGCGCCATCTGATCGTTGGCAACCAGCATCGCAGTGGGAACGATGCCCTCATTCAGCATTTGCATG
GTTTGTTGAAAACCGGACATGGCACTCCAGTCGCCTTCCCGTTCCGCTATCGGCTGAATTTGATTGCGAG
TGAGATATTTATGCCAGCCAGCCAGACGCAGACGCGCCGAGACAGAACTTAATGGGCCCGCTAACAGCGC
GATTTGCTGGTGACCCAATGCGACCAGATGCTCCACGCCCAGTCGCGTACCGTCTTCATGGGAGAAAATA
ATACTGTTGATGGGTGTCTGGTCAGAGACATCAAGAAATAACGCCGGAACATTAGTGCAGGCAGCTTCCA
CAGCAATGGCATCCTGGTCATCCAGCGGATAGTTAATGATCAGCCCACTGACGCGTTGCGCGAGAAGATT
GTGCACCGCCGCTTTACAGGCTTCGACGCCGCTTCGTTCTACCATCGACACCACCACGCTGGCACCCAGT
TGATCGGCGCGAGATTTAATCGCCGCGACAATTTGCGACGGCGCGTGCAGGGCCAGACTGGAGGTGGCAA
CGCCAATCAGCAACGACTGTTTGCCCGCCAGTTGTTGTGCCACGCGGTTGGGAATGTAATTCAGCTCCGC
CATCGCCGCTTCCACTTTTTCCCGCGTTTTCGCAGAAACGTGGCTGGCCTGGTTCACCACGCGGGAAACG
GTCTGATAAGAGACACCGGCATACTCTGCGACATCGTATAACGTTACTGGTTTCACATTCACCACCCTGA
ATTGACTCTCTTCCGGGCGCTATCATGCCATACCGCGAAAGGTTTTGCGCCATTCGATGGTGTCCGGGAT
CTCGACGCTCTCCCTTATGCGACTCCTGCATTAGGAAGCAGCCCAGTAGTAGGTTGAGGCCGTTGAGCAC
CGCCGCCGCAAGGAATGGTGCATGCAAGGAGATGGCGCCCAACAGTCCCCCGGCCACGGGGCCTGCCACC
ATACCCACGCCGAAACAAGCGCTCATGAGCCCGAAGTGGCGAGCCCGATCTTCCCCATCGGTGATGTCGG
CGATATAGGCGCCAGCAACCGCACCTGTGGCGCCGGTGATGCCGGCCACGATGCGTCCGGCGTAGAGGAT
CGAGATCTCGATCCCGCGAAATTAATACGACTCACTATAGGGGAATTGTGAGCGGATAACAATTCCCCTC
TAGAAATAATTTTGTTTAACTTTAAGAAGGAGATATACCATGGGCAGCAGCCATCATCATCATCATCACA
GCAGCGGCGAGAACCTGTACTTCCAGGGCCATATGGCAGTTCCCGAGACCCGCCCTAACCACACTATTTA
TATCAACAACCTCAATTCGAAGATCAAGAAGGATGAGCTAAAAAAGTCCCTGCACGCCATCTTCTCCCGG
TTTGGCCAGATCCTGGATATCCTGGTAGCGCGGCAGCGGACGCCGAGGGGCCAGGCCTTTGTCATCTTCA
AGGAGGTCAGCAGCGCCACCAACGCCCTGCGCTCCATGCAGGGTTTCCCTTTCTATGACAAACCTATGCG
TATCCAGTATGCCAAGACCGACAAGCGTATCCCGGCCAAGATGAAATGATAGGGATCCGAATTCGAGCTC
CGTCGACAAGCTTGCGGCCGCACTCGAGCACCACCACCACCACCACTGAGATCCGGCTGCTAACAAAGCC
CGAAAGGAAGCTGAGTTGGCTGCTGCCACCGCTGAGCAATAACTAGCATAACCCCTTGGGGCCTCTAAAC
GGGTCTTGAGGGGTTTTTTGCTGAAAGGAGGAACTATATCCGGAT
