Features (pLannotate 1.2.2; 19 found; start..end, strand, type, name):
     12..440     +  rep_origin     f1 ori (sequence partly withheld): f1 bacteriophage origin of replication; arrow indicates direction of (+) strand synthesis
    493..550     +  promoter       AmpR promoter (fragment): bla
    559..1374    -  CDS            KanR: aminoglycoside phosphotransferase; aph(3')-Ia; confers resistance to kanamycin in bacteria or G418 (Geneticin®) in eukaryotes
   1496..2084    +  rep_origin     ori: high-copy-number ColE1/pMB1/pBR322/pUC origin of replication
   2270..2409    -  misc_feature   bom: basis of mobility region from pBR322
   2511..2702    -  CDS            rop: Rop protein, which maintains plasmids at low copy number; rop
   2719..3099    +  CDS            YPB1_ECOLX: Protein predicted: Swiss-Prot protein existence level 4. From Escherichia coli.
   3171..3462    -  CDS            TcR (fragment): tetracycline efflux protein; tet; confers resistance to tetracycline
   3477..3498    -  protein_bind   CAP binding site: CAP binding activates transcription in the presence of cAMP. E. coli catabolite activator protein
   3511..4593    -  CDS            lacI: lac repressor; lacI; The lac repressor binds to the lac operator to inhibit transcription in E. coli. This inhibition can be relieved by adding lactose or isopropyl-β-D-thiogalactopyranoside (IPTG).
   4594..4671    -  promoter       lacI promoter: lacI
   4679..4958    -  CDS            TcR (fragment): tetracycline efflux protein; tet; confers resistance to tetracycline
   4980..4998    +  promoter       T7 promoter: promoter for bacteriophage T7 RNA polymerase
   4999..5023    +  protein_bind   lac operator: The lac repressor binds to the lac operator to inhibit transcription in E. coli. This inhibition can be relieved by adding lactose or isopropyl-β-D-thiogalactopyranoside (IPTG). lac repressor encoded by lacI
   5038..5060    +  RBS            RBS: efficient ribosome binding site from bacteriophage T7 gene 10 (Olins and Rangwala, 1989)
   5079..5095    +  CDS            capTEV™ (fragment): composite tag for in vivo biotinylation, TEV protease cleavage, and 6xHis tagging
   5142..5492    +  CDS            snf (fragment): SNRPA_DROME - Also known as D25, fs(1)1621, liz. Experimental evidence at protein level: Swiss-Prot protein existence level 1. Binds stem loop II of U1 snRNA. It is the first snRNP to interact with pre-mRNA. This interaction is required for the subsequent binding of U2 snRNP and the U4/U6/U5 tri-snRNP (By similarity). Plays a role in regulating sex-lethal splicing. From Drosophila melanogaster (Fruit fly).
   5503..5552    +  CDS            SET1 (fragment): solubility-enhancement tag derived from T7 phage gene 10B
   5560..5607    +  terminator     T7 terminator: transcription terminator for bacteriophage T7 RNA polymerase
>Addgene plasmid #112721 | pET28a_6HT-TBP6.7(P46A) | addgene full sequence | sequence record 216315 | Addgene NGS Result
TGGCGAATGGG
[124 nt withheld, positions 12-135]
C
[91 nt withheld, positions 137-227]
A
[49 nt withheld, positions 229-277]
CCTTTGACGTTGGAGTCCACGTTCTTT
[37 nt withheld, positions 305-341]
ACCCTATCTCGGTCTATTCTTTTGATTTATAAGGGATTTTGCCGATTTCGGCCTATTGGTTAAAAAATGA
GCTGATTTAACAAAAATTTAACGCGAATTTTAACAAAATATTAACGCTTACAATTTAGGTGGCACTTTTC
GGGGAAATGTGCGCGGAACCCCTATTTGTTTATTTTTCTAAATACATTCAAATATGTATCCGCTCATGAA
TTAATTCTTAGAAAAACTCATCGAGCATCAAATGAAACTGCAATTTATTCATATCAGGATTATCAATACC
ATATTTTTGAAAAAGCCGTTTCTGTAATGAAGGAGAAAACTCACCGAGGCAGTTCCATAGGATGGCAAGA
TCCTGGTATCGGTCTGCGATTCCGACTCGTCCAACATCAATACAACCTATTAATTTCCCCTCGTCAAAAA
TAAGGTTATCAAGTGAGAAATCACCATGAGTGACGACTGAATCCGGTGAGAATGGCAAAAGTTTATGCAT
TTCTTTCCAGACTTGTTCAACAGGCCAGCCATTACGCTCGTCATCAAAATCACTCGCATCAACCAAACCG
TTATTCATTCGTGATTGCGCCTGAGCGAGACGAAATACGCGATCGCTGTTAAAAGGACAATTACAAACAG
GAATCGAATGCAACCGGCGCAGGAACACTGCCAGCGCATCAACAATATTTTCACCTGAATCAGGATATTC
TTCTAATACCTGGAATGCTGTTTTCCCGGGGATCGCAGTGGTGAGTAACCATGCATCATCAGGAGTACGG
ATAAAATGCTTGATGGTCGGAAGAGGCATAAATTCCGTCAGCCAGTTTAGTCTGACCATCTCATCTGTAA
CATCATTGGCAACGCTACCTTTGCCATGTTTCAGAAACAACTCTGGCGCATCGGGCTTCCCATACAATCG
ATAGATTGTCGCACCTGATTGCCCGACATTATCGCGAGCCCATTTATACCCATATAAATCAGCATCCATG
TTGGAATTTAATCGCGGCCTAGAGCAAGACGTTTCCCGTTGAATATGGCTCATAACACCCCTTGTATTAC
TGTTTATGTAAGCAGACAGTTTTATTGTTCATGACCAAAATCCCTTAACGTGAGTTTTCGTTCCACTGAG
CGTCAGACCCCGTAGAAAAGATCAAAGGATCTTCTTGAGATCCTTTTTTTCTGCGCGTAATCTGCTGCTT
GCAAACAAAAAAACCACCGCTACCAGCGGTGGTTTGTTTGCCGGATCAAGAGCTACCAACTCTTTTTCCG
AAGGTAACTGGCTTCAGCAGAGCGCAGATACCAAATACTGTCCTTCTAGTGTAGCCGTAGTTAGGCCACC
ACTTCAAGAACTCTGTAGCACCGCCTACATACCTCGCTCTGCTAATCCTGTTACCAGTGGCTGCTGCCAG
TGGCGATAAGTCGTGTCTTACCGGGTTGGACTCAAGACGATAGTTACCGGATAAGGCGCAGCGGTCGGGC
TGAACGGGGGGTTCGTGCACACAGCCCAGCTTGGAGCGAACGACCTACACCGAACTGAGATACCTACAGC
GTGAGCTATGAGAAAGCGCCACGCTTCCCGAAGGGAGAAAGGCGGACAGGTATCCGGTAAGCGGCAGGGT
CGGAACAGGAGAGCGCACGAGGGAGCTTCCAGGGGGAAACGCCTGGTATCTTTATAGTCCTGTCGGGTTT
CGCCACCTCTGACTTGAGCGTCGATTTTTGTGATGCTCGTCAGGGGGGCGGAGCCTATGGAAAAACGCCA
GCAACGCGGCCTTTTTACGGTTCCTGGCCTTTTGCTGGCCTTTTGCTCACATGTTCTTTCCTGCGTTATC
CCCTGATTCTGTGGATAACCGTATTACCGCCTTTGAGTGAGCTGATACCGCTCGCCGCAGCCGAACGACC
GAGCGCAGCGAGTCAGTGAGCGAGGAAGCGGAAGAGCGCCTGATGCGGTATTTTCTCCTTACGCATCTGT
GCGGTATTTCACACCGCAATGGTGCACTCTCAGTACAATCTGCTCTGATGCCGCATAGTTAAGCCAGTAT
ACACTCCGCTATCGCTACGTGACTGGGTCATGGCTGCGCCCCGACACCCGCCAACACCCGCTGACGCGCC
CTGACGGGCTTGTCTGCTCCCGGCATCCGCTTACAGACAAGCTGTGACCGTCTCCGGGAGCTGCATGTGT
CAGAGGTTTTCACCGTCATCACCGAAACGCGCGAGGCAGCTGCGGTAAAGCTCATCAGCGTGGTCGTGAA
GCGATTCACAGATGTCTGCCTGTTCATCCGCGTCCAGCTCGTTGAGTTTCTCCAGAAGCGTTAATGTCTG
GCTTCTGATAAAGCGGGCCATGTTAAGGGCGGTTTTTTCCTGTTTGGTCACTGATGCCTCCGTGTAAGGG
GGATTTCTGTTCATGGGGGTAATGATACCGATGAAACGAGAGAGGATGCTCACGATACGGGTTACTGATG
ATGAACATGCCCGGTTACTGGAACGTTGTGAGGGTAAACAACTGGCGGTATGGATGCGGCGGGACCAGAG
AAAAATCACTCAGGGTCAATGCCAGCGCTTCGTTAATACAGATGTAGGTGTTCCACAGGGTAGCCAGCAG
CATCCTGCGATGCAGATCCGGAACATAATGGTGCAGGGCGCTGACTTCCGCGTTTCCAGACTTTACGAAA
CACGGAAACCGAAGACCATTCATGTTGTTGCTCAGGTCGCAGACGTTTTGCAGCAGCAGTCGCTTCACGT
TCGCTCGCGTATCGGTGATTCATTCTGCTAACCAGTAAGGCAACCCCGCCAGCCTAGCCGGGTCCTCAAC
GACAGGAGCACGATCATGCGCACCCGTGGGGCCGCCATGCCGGCGATAATGGCCTGCTTCTCGCCGAAAC
GTTTGGTGGCGGGACCAGTGACGAAGGCTTGAGCGAGGGCGTGCAAGATTCCGAATACCGCAAGCGACAG
GCCGATCATCGTCGCGCTCCAGCGAAAGCGGTCCTCGCCGAAAATGACCCAGAGCGCTGCCGGCACCTGT
CCTACGAGTTGCATGATAAAGAAGACAGTCATAAGTGCGGCGACGATAGTCATGCCCCGCGCCCACCGGA
AGGAGCTGACTGGGTTGAAGGCTCTCAAGGGCATCGGTCGAGATCCCGGTGCCTAATGAGTGAGCTAACT
TACATTAATTGCGTTGCGCTCACTGCCCGCTTTCCAGTCGGGAAACCTGTCGTGCCAGCTGCATTAATGA
ATCGGCCAACGCGCGGGGAGAGGCGGTTTGCGTATTGGGCGCCAGGGTGGTTTTTCTTTTCACCAGTGAG
ACGGGCAACAGCTGATTGCCCTTCACCGCCTGGCCCTGAGAGAGTTGCAGCAAGCGGTCCACGCTGGTTT
GCCCCAGCAGGCGAAAATCCTGTTTGATGGTGGTTAACGGCGGGATATAACATGAGCTGTCTTCGGTATC
GTCGTATCCCACTACCGAGATATCCGCACCAACGCGCAGCCCGGACTCGGTAATGGCGCGCATTGCGCCC
AGCGCCATCTGATCGTTGGCAACCAGCATCGCAGTGGGAACGATGCCCTCATTCAGCATTTGCATGGTTT
GTTGAAAACCGGACATGGCACTCCAGTCGCCTTCCCGTTCCGCTATCGGCTGAATTTGATTGCGAGTGAG
ATATTTATGCCAGCCAGCCAGACGCAGACGCGCCGAGACAGAACTTAATGGGCCCGCTAACAGCGCGATT
TGCTGGTGACCCAATGCGACCAGATGCTCCACGCCCAGTCGCGTACCGTCTTCATGGGAGAAAATAATAC
TGTTGATGGGTGTCTGGTCAGAGACATCAAGAAATAACGCCGGAACATTAGTGCAGGCAGCTTCCACAGC
AATGGCATCCTGGTCATCCAGCGGATAGTTAATGATCAGCCCACTGACGCGTTGCGCGAGAAGATTGTGC
ACCGCCGCTTTACAGGCTTCGACGCCGCTTCGTTCTACCATCGACACCACCACGCTGGCACCCAGTTGAT
CGGCGCGAGATTTAATCGCCGCGACAATTTGCGACGGCGCGTGCAGGGCCAGACTGGAGGTGGCAACGCC
AATCAGCAACGACTGTTTGCCCGCCAGTTGTTGTGCCACGCGGTTGGGAATGTAATTCAGCTCCGCCATC
GCCGCTTCCACTTTTTCCCGCGTTTTCGCAGAAACGTGGCTGGCCTGGTTCACCACGCGGGAAACGGTCT
GATAAGAGACACCGGCATACTCTGCGACATCGTATAACGTTACTGGTTTCACATTCACCACCCTGAATTG
ACTCTCTTCCGGGCGCTATCATGCCATACCGCGAAAGGTTTTGCGCCATTCGATGGTGTCCGGGATCTCG
ACGCTCTCCCTTATGCGACTCCTGCATTAGGAAGCAGCCCAGTAGTAGGTTGAGGCCGTTGAGCACCGCC
GCCGCAAGGAATGGTGCATGCAAGGAGATGGCGCCCAACAGTCCCCCGGCCACGGGGCCTGCCACCATAC
CCACGCCGAAACAAGCGCTCATGAGCCCGAAGTGGCGAGCCCGATCTTCCCCATCGGTGATGTCGGCGAT
ATAGGCGCCAGCAACCGCACCTGTGGCGCCGGTGATGCCGGCCACGATGCGTCCGGCGTAGAGGATCGAG
ATCTCGATCCCGCGAAATTAATACGACTCACTATAGGGGAATTGTGAGCGGATAACAATTCCCCTCTAGA
AATAATTTTGTTTAACTTTAAGAAGGAGATATACCATGGGCAGCAGCCATCATCATCATCATCACAGCAG
CGGCGAGAACCTGTACTTCCAGGGCCATATGGCAGTTCCCGAGACCCGCCCTAACCACACTATTTATATC
AACAACCTCAATTCGAAGATCAAGAAGGATGAGCTAAAAAAGTCCCTGCACGCCATCTTCTCCCGGTTTG
GCCAGATCCTGGATATCCTGGTAGCGCGGCAGCGGACGCCGAGGGGCCAGGCCTTTGTCATCTTCAAGGA
GGTCAGCAGCGCCACCAACGCCCTGCGCTCCATGCAGGGTTTCCCTTTCTATGACAAACCTATGCGTATC
CAGTATGCCAAGACCGACAAGCGTATCCCGGCCAAGATGAAATGATAGGGATCCGAATTCGAGCTCCGTC
GACAAGCTTGCGGCCGCACTCGAGCACCACCACCACCACCACTGAGATCCGGCTGCTAACAAAGCCCGAA
AGGAAGCTGAGTTGGCTGCTGCCACCGCTGAGCAATAACTAGCATAACCCCTTGGGGCCTCTAAACGGGT
CTTGAGGGGTTTTTTGCTGAAAGGAGGAACTATATCCGGAT
