>Addgene plasmid #112721 | pET28a_6HT-TBP6.7(P46A) | depositor partial sequence | sequence record 212425 | Insert only
CCATGGGCAGCAGCCATCATCATCATCATCACAGCAGCGGCGAGAACCTGTACTTCCAGGGCCATATGGC
AGTTCCCGAGACCCGCCCTAACCACACTATTTATATCAACAACCTCAATTCGAAGATCAAGAAGGATGAG
CTAAAAAAGTCCCTGCACGCCATCTTCTCCCGGTTTGGCCAGATCCTGGATATCCTGGTAGCGCGGCAGC
GGACGCCGAGGGGCCAGGCCTTTGTCATCTTCAAGGAGGTCAGCAGCGCCACCAACGCCCTGCGCTCCAT
GCAGGGTTTCCCTTTCTATGACAAACCTATGCGTATCCAGTATGCCAAGACCGACAAGCGTATCCCGGCC
AAGATGAAATGATAGGGATTC
